Addgene plasmid #82375: pCas2D
Purpose: dCas9 expressed from aTc-inducible promoter in acsA, D RBS: AGGACG
Depositing lab: Brian Pfleger. Publication: CRISPR interference as a titratable, trans-acting regulatory tool for metabolic engineering in the cyanobacterium Synechococcus sp. strain PCC 7002. Gordon GC, Korosh TC, Cameron JC, Markley AL, Begemann MB, Pfleger BF. Metab Eng. 2016 Jul 29. pii: S1096-7176(16)30062-3. doi: 10.1016/j.ymben.2016.07.007. PubMed 27481676.
Backbone
  Vector backbone: pACSA
  Total vector size (bp): 9154
Growth in bacteria
  Bacterial resistance: Ampicillin, 100 μg/mL
  Growth temperature: 37°C
  Growth strain: DH5alpha
  Copy number: Unknown
Gene/Insert
  Gene/Insert name: dCas9
  Promoter: PEZ3
  Cloning method: Gibson Cloning
  Sequencing primers: 5′ GCTTCCGGCTCGTATGTTGTG; 3′ TTGGGTAACGCCAGGGT
Terms and licenses: Academic/Nonprofit Terms; Industry Terms: Not Available to Industry
How to cite: pCas2D was a gift from Brian Pfleger (Addgene plasmid # 82375 ; http://n2t.net/addgene:82375 ; RRID:Addgene_82375)
