[The description below was written by a language model from this plasmid's Addgene catalogue record and pLannotate feature annotations shown in this document.]
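Description:
pCas2D is a roughly 9.15 kb integration plasmid built on the pACSA backbone for placing an inducible dCas9 expression cassette into the acsA locus of the cyanobacterium Synechococcus sp. PCC 7002, where it serves as the dCas9 component of a CRISPR interference system. In E. coli it is maintained through a high-copy ColE1/pUC-type origin and selected with ampicillin via the β-lactamase gene. An f1 origin, lac promoter/operator and lacZα remnants, and flanking SP6 and T7 promoters are carried over from the parental cloning vector. The feature table does not annotate acsA homology regions. The unannotated stretches on either side of the cassette (after the SP6 promoter and before the T7 promoter) are plausible locations for them, but the record does not confirm this.

The payload consists of two divergent units. On one strand, a constitutive promoter with a fragment match to J23119 appears to drive TetR fused to an LVA-type ssrA degradation tag, which shortens repressor half-life, followed by the rrnB T1 and T7Te terminators. On the other strand, the PEZ3 promoter, which carries two tet operator sites, drives catalytically dead S. pyogenes Cas9 (D10A/H840A), ending at a T7 terminator. A short match to a SET1 solubility tag is annotated at the end of the coding region, but it is only a fragment. TetR keeps dCas9 repressed until anhydrotetracycline is added, which gives titratable expression. The "D" in the name refers to the particular ribosome binding site variant placed upstream of dCas9, implying that the plasmid belongs to a series differing in translation strength. Paired with a separately supplied guide RNA, the construct allows tunable, trans-acting gene knockdown for metabolic engineering in this cyanobacterium.
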