Features (pLannotate 1.2.2; 22 found; start..end, strand, type, name):
    433..483     -  misc_feature   bom (fragment): basis of mobility region from pBR322
    510..614     +  promoter       AmpR promoter: bla
    615..1475    +  CDS            AmpR: β-lactamase; bla; confers resistance to ampicillin, carbenicillin, and related antibiotics
   1646..2234    +  rep_origin     ori: high-copy-number ColE1/pMB1/pBR322/pUC origin of replication
   2417..2509    +  CDS            lacI (fragment): lac repressor; lacI; The lac repressor binds to the lac operator to inhibit transcription in E. coli. This inhibition can be relieved by adding lactose or isopropyl-β-D-thiogalactopyranoside (IPTG).
   2522..2543    +  protein_bind   CAP binding site: CAP binding activates transcription in the presence of cAMP. E. coli catabolite activator protein
   2558..2588    +  promoter       lac promoter: promoter for the E. coli lac operon
   2596..2612    +  protein_bind   lac operator: The lac repressor binds to the lac operator to inhibit transcription in E. coli. This inhibition can be relieved by adding lactose or isopropyl-β-D-thiogalactopyranoside (IPTG). lac repressor encoded by lacI
   2654..2672    +  promoter       SP6 promoter: promoter for bacteriophage SP6 RNA polymerase
   3232..3259    -  terminator     T7Te terminator: phage T7 early transcription terminator
   3275..3346    -  terminator     rrnB T1 terminator: transcription terminator T1 from the E. coli rrnB gene
   3394..3426    -  CDS            ssrA tag (LVA): C-terminal peptide that mediates degradation in bacteria through the ClpXP and ClpAP proteases (McGinness et al., 2006) mutant LVA variant that confers accelerated degradation under some conditions (Andersen et al., 1998)
   3427..4047    -  CDS            tetR: TETR2_ECOLX - Experimental evidence at protein level: Swiss-Prot protein existence level 1. TetR is the repressor of the tetracycline resistance element; its N-terminal region forms a helix-turn-helix structure and binds DNA. Binding of tetracycline to TetR reduces the repressor affinity for the tetracycline resistance gene (tetA) promoter operator sites. From Escherichia coli.
   4086..4102    -  promoter       J23119(SpeI) promoter (fragment): bacterial promoter (Registry of Standard Biological Parts BBa J23119) modified to end with an SpeI site
   4130..4146    +  protein_bind   tet operator (fragment): tetO; bacterial operator O2 for the tetR and tetA genes tetracycline repressor TetR
   4153..4170    +  protein_bind   tet operator (fragment): tetO; bacterial operator O2 for the tetR and tetA genes tetracycline repressor TetR
   4238..8342    +  CDS            dCas9 (fragment): catalytically dead mutant of the Cas9 endonuclease from the Streptococcus pyogenes Type II CRISPR/Cas system RNA-guided DNA-binding protein that lacks endonuclease activity due to the D10A mutation in the RuvC catalytic domain and the H840A mutation in the HNH catalytic domain
   8341..8386    +  CDS            SET1 (fragment): solubility-enhancement tag derived from T7 phage gene 10B
   8394..8441    +  terminator     T7 terminator: transcription terminator for bacteriophage T7 RNA polymerase
   8946..8964    -  promoter       T7 promoter: promoter for bacteriophage T7 RNA polymerase
   8967..9124    +  CDS            lacZα (fragment): LacZα fragment of β-galactosidase; lacZ fragment
   9128..405     +  rep_origin     f1 ori (across the origin) (sequence partly withheld): f1 bacteriophage origin of replication; arrow indicates direction of (+) strand synthesis
>Addgene plasmid #82375 | pCas2D | addgene full sequence | sequence record 162256 | Addgene NGS Result
[100 nt withheld, positions 1-100]
C
[91 nt withheld, positions 102-192]
A
[49 nt withheld, positions 194-242]
CCTTTGACGTTGGAGTCCACGTTCTTT
[37 nt withheld, positions 270-306]
ACCCTATCTCGGTCTATTCTTTTGATTTATAAGGGATTTTGCCGATTTCGGCCTATTGGTTAAAAAATGA
GCTGATTTAACAAAAATTTAACGCGAATTTTAACAAAATATTAACGCTTACAATTTCCTGATGCGGTATT
TTCTCCTTACGCATCTGTGCGGTATTTCACACCGCATCAGGTGGCACTTTTCGGGGAAATGTGCGCGGAA
CCCCTATTTGTTTATTTTTCTAAATACATTCAAATATGTATCCGCTCATGAGACAATAACCCTGATAAAT
GCTTCAATAATATTGAAAAAGGAAGAGTATGAGTATTCAACATTTCCGTGTCGCCCTTATTCCCTTTTTT
GCGGCATTTTGCCTTCCTGTTTTTGCTCACCCAGAAACGCTGGTGAAAGTAAAAGATGCTGAAGATCAGT
TGGGTGCACGAGTGGGTTACATCGAACTGGATCTCAACAGCGGTAAGATCCTTGAGAGTTTTCGCCCCGA
AGAACGTTTTCCAATGATGAGCACTTTTAAAGTTCTGCTATGTGGCGCGGTATTATCCCGTATTGACGCC
GGGCAAGAGCAACTCGGTCGCCGCATACACTATTCTCAGAATGACTTGGTTGAGTACTCACCAGTCACAG
AAAAGCATCTTACGGATGGCATGACAGTAAGAGAATTATGCAGTGCTGCCATAACCATGAGTGATAACAC
TGCGGCCAACTTACTTCTGACAACGATCGGAGGACCGAAGGAGCTAACCGCTTTTTTGCACAACATGGGG
GATCATGTAACTCGCCTTGATCGTTGGGAACCGGAGATGAATGAAGCCATACCAAACGACGAGCGTGACA
CCACGATGCCTGTAGCAATGGCAACAACGTTGCGCAAACTATTAACTGGCGAACTACTTACTCTAGCTTC
CCGGCAACAATTAATAGACTGGATGGAGGCGGATAAAGTTGCAGGACCACTTCTGCGCTCGGCCCTTCCG
GCTGGCTGGTTTATTGCTGATAAATCTGGAGCCGGTGAGCGTGGGTCTCGCGGTATCATTGCAGCACTGG
GGCCAGATGGTAAGCCCTCCCGTATCGTAGTTATCTACACGACGGGGAGTCAGGCAACTATGGATGAACG
AAATAGACAGATCGCTGAGATAGGTGCCTCACTGATTAAGCATTGGTAACTGTCAGACCAAGTTTACTCA
TATATACTTTAGATTGATTTAAAACTTCATTTTTAATTTAAAAGGATCTAGGTGAAGATCCTTTTTGATA
ATCTCATGACCAAAATCCCTTAACGTGAGTTTTCGTTCCACTGAGCGTCAGACCCCGTAGAAAAGATCAA
AGGATCTTCTTGAGATCCTTTTTTTCTGCGCGTAATCTGCTGCTTGCAAACAAAAAAACCACCGCTACCA
GCGGTGGTTTGTTTGCCGGATCAAGAGCTACCAACTCTTTTTCCGAAGGTAACTGGCTTCAGCAGAGCGC
AGATACCAAATACTGTTCTTCTAGTGTAGCCGTAGTTAGGCCACCACTTCAAGAACTCTGTAGCACCGCC
TACATACCTCGCTCTGCTAATCCTGTTACCAGTGGCTGCTGCCAGTGGCGATAAGTCGTGTCTTACCGGG
TTGGACTCAAGACGATAGTTACCGGATAAGGCGCAGCGGTCGGGCTGAACGGGGGGTTCGTGCACACAGC
CCAGCTTGGAGCGAACGACCTACACCGAACTGAGATACCTACAGCGTGAGCTATGAGAAAGCGCCACGCT
TCCCGAAGGGAGAAAGGCGGACAGGTATCCGGTAAGCGGCAGGGTCGGAACAGGAGAGCGCACGAGGGAG
CTTCCAGGGGGAAACGCCTGGTATCTTTATAGTCCTGTCGGGTTTCGCCACCTCTGACTTGAGCGTCGAT
TTTTGTGATGCTCGTCAGGGGGGCGGAGCCTATGGAAAAACGCCAGCAACGCGGCCTTTTTACGGTTCCT
GGCCTTTTGCTGGCCTTTTGCTCACATGTTCTTTCCTGCGTTATCCCCTGATTCTGTGGATAACCGTATT
ACCGCCTTTGAGTGAGCTGATACCGCTCGCCGCAGCCGAACGACCGAGCGCAGCGAGTCAGTGAGCGAGG
AAGCGGAAGAGCGCCCAATACGCAAACCGCCTCTCCCCGCGCGTTGGCCGATTCATTAATGCAGCTGGCA
CGACAGGTTTCCCGACTGGAAAGCGGGCAGTGAGCGCAACGCAATTAATGTGAGTTAGCTCACTCATTAG
GCACCCCAGGCTTTACACTTTATGCTTCCGGCTCGTATGTTGTGTGGAATTGTGAGCGGATAACAATTTC
ACACAGGAAACAGCTATGACCATGATTACGCCAAGCTATTTAGGTGACACTATAGAATACTCAAGCTATG
AGGTGACTGCCGCACTCAATGTTCAACCAGATCTAGTGATTATTTCGGGGTTAGCAGCCGATGCGGGCAA
CCTGGTGAAGCAACTGCGAGAATTAGGTTACAACGGCATTATTGTTGGGGGGAACGGCTTAAATACTTCT
AATATTTTCCCCGTCTGCCAAGCAAAATGTGATGGGGTGTTGGTGGCCCAAGCCTACAGTGCCGAGTTAG
ATAATGAGATTAACCGCGCGTTTCGGGACGCCTATTTTCAACAAAACCAAAAAGAGCCGCCCCAATTTAG
TGCCCAGGCTTTTACGGCGATCCAAGTTTTTGTTGAAGCCCTCAGCAGCCTCGATGAAAAAACGCCCTTA
GAAACTCTTGCTCTACCGGACTTGCGACGACAACTGCGGGACGAAATTTTTGCAGGTACCTACGTCACGC
CTTTGGGTGAAATTTCCTTCACAGAGGAAGGGGAAATTGTCCAGAAGGAATTTTTTGTGGCCCAAATTGA
AATGGATGAATCGGGTCAACAGGGGCGTTTCGCCTTCATTGAAACGAACTATAAACGCAGAAAGGCCCAC
CCGAAGGTGAGCCAGTGTGACTCTAGTAGAGAGCGTTCACCGACAAACAACAGATAAAACGAAAGGCCCA
GTCTTTCGACTGAGCCTTTCGTTTTATTTGATGCCTGGCTCTAGTAGTGATCTACACTAGCACTATCAGT
GTTATTAAGCTACTAAAGCGTAGTTTTCGTCGTTTGCAGCGGACCCACTTTCACATTTAAGTTGTTTTTC
TAATCCGCATATGATCAATTCAAGGCCGAATAAGAAGGCTGGCTCTGCACCTTGGTGATCAAATAATTCG
ATAGCTTGTCGTAATAATGGCGGCATACTATCAGTAGTAGGTGTTTCCCTTTCTTCTTTAGCGACTTGAT
GCTCTTGATCTTCCAATACGCAACCTAAAGTAAAATGCCCCACAGCGCTGAGTGCATATAATGCATTCTC
TAGTGAAAAACCTTGTTGGCATAAAAAGGCTAATTGATTTTCGAGAGTTTCATACTGTTTTTCTGTAGGC
CGTGTACCTAAATGTACTTTTGCTCCATCGCGATGACTTAGTAAAGCACATCTAAAACTTTTAGCGTTAT
TACGTAAAAAATCTTGCCAGCTTTCCCCTTCTAAAGGGCAAAAGTGAGTATGGTGCCTATCTAACATCTC
AATGGCTAAGGCGTCGAGCAAAGCCCGCTTATTTTTTACATGCCAATACAATGTAGGCTGCTCTACACCT
AGCTTCTGGGCGAGTTTACGGGTTGTTAAACCTTCGATTCCGACCTCATTAAGCAGCTCTAATGCGCTGT
TAATCACTTTACTTTTATCTAATCTGGACATCTAGTATTTCTCCTCTTTCTCTAGTAGCTAGCATAATCC
CTAGGACTGAGCTAGCCATCAGGTTAACAAAAAAGCAGGAATATCCCTATCAGTGATAGACAGACATCCC
TATCAGTGATAGAGTATAAAGTTAACTGTGGGATTGCAAAAGGAGCTCCCAACTCATAAAGTCAAGTAGG
ACGTTAATTCCATGGATAAGAAATACTCAATAGGCTTAGCTATCGGCACAAATAGCGTCGGATGGGCGGT
GATCACTGATGAATATAAGGTTCCGTCTAAAAAGTTCAAGGTTCTGGGAAATACAGACCGCCACAGTATC
AAAAAAAATCTTATAGGGGCTCTTTTATTTGACAGTGGAGAGACAGCGGAAGCGACTCGTCTCAAACGGA
CAGCTCGTAGAAGGTATACACGTCGGAAGAATCGTATTTGTTATCTACAGGAGATTTTTTCAAATGAGAT
GGCGAAAGTAGATGATAGTTTCTTTCATCGACTTGAAGAGTCTTTTTTGGTGGAAGAAGACAAGAAGCAT
GAACGTCATCCTATTTTTGGAAATATAGTAGATGAAGTTGCTTATCATGAGAAATATCCAACTATCTATC
ATCTGCGAAAAAAATTGGTAGATTCTACTGATAAAGCGGATTTGCGCTTAATCTATTTGGCCTTAGCGCA
TATGATTAAGTTTCGTGGTCATTTTTTGATTGAGGGAGATTTAAATCCTGATAATAGTGATGTGGACAAA
CTATTTATCCAGTTGGTACAAACCTACAATCAATTATTTGAAGAAAACCCTATTAACGCAAGTGGAGTAG
ATGCTAAAGCGATTCTTTCTGCACGATTGAGTAAATCAAGACGATTAGAAAATCTCATTGCTCAGCTCCC
CGGTGAGAAGAAAAATGGATTATTTGGGAATCTCATTGCTTTGTCATTGGGTTTGACCCCTAATTTTAAA
TCAAATTTTGATTTGGCAGAAGATGCTAAATTACAGCTTTCAAAAGATACTTACGATGATGATTTAGATA
ATTTATTGGCGCAAATTGGAGATCAATATGCTGATTTGTTTTTGGCAGCTAAGAATTTATCAGATGCTAT
TTTACTTTCAGATATCCTAAGAGTAAATACTGAAATAACTAAGGCTCCCCTATCAGCTTCAATGATTAAA
CGCTACGATGAACATCATCAAGACTTGACTCTTTTAAAAGCTTTAGTTCGACAACAACTTCCAGAAAAGT
ATAAAGAAATCTTTTTTGATCAATCAAAAAACGGATATGCAGGTTATATTGATGGGGGAGCTAGCCAAGA
AGAATTTTATAAATTTATCAAACCAATTTTAGAAAAAATGGATGGTACTGAGGAATTATTGGTGAAACTA
AATCGTGAAGATTTGCTGCGCAAGCAACGGACCTTTGACAACGGCTCTATTCCCCATCAAATTCACTTGG
GTGAGCTGCATGCTATTTTGAGAAGACAAGAAGACTTTTATCCATTTTTAAAAGACAATCGTGAGAAGAT
TGAAAAAATCTTGACTTTTCGAATTCCTTATTATGTTGGTCCATTGGCGCGTGGCAATAGTCGTTTTGCA
TGGATGACTCGGAAGTCTGAAGAAACAATTACCCCATGGAATTTTGAAGAAGTTGTCGATAAAGGTGCTT
CAGCTCAATCATTTATTGAACGCATGACAAACTTTGATAAAAATCTTCCAAATGAAAAAGTACTACCAAA
ACATAGTTTGCTTTATGAGTATTTTACGGTTTATAACGAATTGACAAAGGTCAAATATGTTACTGAAGGA
ATGCGAAAACCAGCATTTCTTTCAGGTGAACAGAAGAAAGCCATTGTTGATTTACTCTTCAAAACAAATC
GAAAAGTAACCGTTAAGCAATTAAAAGAAGATTATTTCAAAAAAATAGAATGTTTTGATAGTGTTGAAAT
TTCAGGAGTTGAAGATAGATTTAATGCTTCATTAGGTACCTACCATGATTTGCTAAAAATTATTAAAGAT
AAAGATTTTTTGGATAATGAAGAAAATGAAGATATCTTAGAGGATATTGTTTTAACATTGACCTTATTTG
AAGATAGGGAGATGATTGAGGAAAGACTTAAAACATATGCTCACCTCTTTGATGATAAGGTGATGAAACA
GCTTAAACGTCGCCGTTATACTGGTTGGGGACGTTTGTCTCGAAAATTGATTAATGGTATTAGGGATAAG
CAATCTGGCAAAACAATATTAGATTTTTTGAAATCAGATGGTTTTGCCAATCGCAATTTTATGCAGCTGA
TCCATGATGATAGTTTGACATTTAAAGAAGACATTCAAAAAGCACAAGTGTCTGGACAAGGCGATAGTTT
ACATGAACATATTGCAAATTTAGCTGGTAGCCCTGCTATTAAAAAAGGTATTTTACAGACTGTAAAAGTT
GTTGATGAATTGGTCAAAGTAATGGGGCGGCATAAGCCAGAAAATATCGTTATTGAAATGGCACGTGAAA
ATCAGACAACTCAAAAGGGCCAGAAAAATTCGCGAGAGCGTATGAAACGAATCGAAGAAGGTATCAAAGA
ATTAGGAAGTCAGATTCTTAAAGAGCATCCTGTTGAAAATACTCAATTGCAAAATGAAAAGCTCTATCTC
TATTATCTCCAAAATGGAAGAGACATGTATGTGGACCAAGAATTAGATATTAATCGTTTAAGTGATTATG
ATGTCGATGCCATTGTTCCACAAAGTTTCCTTAAAGACGATTCAATAGACAATAAGGTCTTAACGCGTTC
TGATAAAAATCGTGGTAAATCGGATAACGTTCCAAGTGAAGAAGTAGTCAAAAAGATGAAAAACTATTGG
AGACAACTTCTAAACGCCAAGTTAATCACTCAACGTAAGTTTGATAATTTAACGAAAGCTGAACGTGGAG
GTTTGAGTGAACTTGATAAAGCTGGTTTTATCAAACGCCAATTGGTTGAAACTCGCCAAATCACTAAGCA
TGTGGCACAAATTTTGGATAGTCGCATGAATACTAAATACGATGAAAATGATAAACTTATTCGAGAGGTT
AAAGTGATTACCTTAAAATCTAAATTAGTTTCTGACTTCCGAAAAGATTTCCAATTCTATAAAGTACGTG
AGATTAACAATTACCATCATGCCCATGATGCGTATCTAAATGCCGTCGTTGGAACTGCTTTGATTAAGAA
ATATCCAAAACTTGAATCGGAGTTTGTCTATGGTGATTATAAAGTTTATGATGTTCGTAAAATGATTGCT
AAGTCTGAGCAAGAAATAGGCAAAGCAACCGCAAAATATTTCTTTTACTCTAATATCATGAACTTCTTCA
AAACAGAAATTACACTTGCAAATGGAGAGATTCGCAAACGCCCTCTAATCGAAACTAATGGGGAAACTGG
AGAAATTGTCTGGGATAAAGGGCGAGATTTTGCCACAGTGCGCAAAGTATTGTCCATGCCCCAAGTCAAT
ATTGTCAAGAAAACAGAAGTACAGACAGGCGGATTCTCCAAGGAGTCAATTTTACCAAAAAGAAATTCGG
ACAAGCTTATTGCTCGTAAAAAAGACTGGGATCCAAAAAAATATGGTGGTTTTGATAGTCCAACGGTAGC
TTATTCAGTCCTAGTGGTTGCTAAGGTGGAAAAAGGGAAATCGAAGAAGTTAAAATCCGTTAAAGAGTTA
CTAGGGATCACAATTATGGAAAGAAGTTCCTTTGAAAAAAATCCGATTGACTTTTTAGAAGCTAAAGGAT
ATAAGGAAGTTAAAAAAGACTTAATCATTAAACTACCTAAATATAGTCTTTTTGAGTTAGAAAACGGTCG
TAAACGGATGCTGGCTAGTGCCGGAGAATTACAAAAAGGAAATGAGCTGGCTCTGCCAAGCAAATATGTG
AATTTTTTATATTTAGCTAGTCATTATGAAAAGTTGAAGGGTAGTCCAGAAGATAACGAACAAAAACAAT
TGTTTGTGGAGCAGCATAAGCATTATTTAGATGAGATTATTGAGCAAATCAGTGAATTTTCTAAGCGTGT
TATTTTAGCAGATGCCAATTTAGATAAAGTTCTTAGTGCATATAACAAACATAGAGACAAACCAATACGT
GAACAAGCAGAAAATATTATTCATTTATTTACGTTGACGAATCTTGGAGCTCCCGCTGCTTTTAAATATT
TTGATACAACAATTGATCGTAAACGATATACGTCTACAAAAGAAGTTTTAGATGCCACTCTTATCCATCA
ATCCATCACTGGTCTTTATGAAACACGCATTGATTTGAGTCAGCTAGGAGGTGACTAACAAAGCCCGAAA
GGAAGCTGAGTTGGCTGCTGCCACCGCTGAGCAATAACTAGCATAACCCCTTGGGGCCTCTAAACGGGTC
TTGACGGGTTTTTTGTCTAGAGCGCTCAAGTTGATCGAATGTATGCCCCGGATATGACCTAGGGAGATTC
TTCTAAAGCGAGCAGGGTTTGCCAAGTGGCGATCGCCTCAGGGAACCATAACCAACTTTGTTCGAGGCGG
CGGGGGTTGAGCTGGGAACGATCGAGATCTAGGGCGATCGCCCGGAGTTTTTCGGCTTTCCCTACAAGAA
TTTCCTGGTCAACGTCGGTGGGTTGCCTTTGGGCCAAATCGTACATACTAATCGCCAGGCCCGCATAAAT
CTCCGCCTGGAGGGCTGGGGGGAAATCCTGGGTCGTTGCCGCCGCTAAGGCTTCATACCAACGATCATTG
GCGGCTTCGTAATCTGCATTGAGGTAATGGACAAAACCCAGGGCCATCAAAATTTCGGGGTCGTTGGGCT
GTTGGGCTAGGGCCATGTCCCAATTGTCTTGCACCGTGGCGATCGCCGTTGCTTGGGTTGGCGATGGTGG
GACGGCAGCCAAAGTTGTTCAGCATGCGCCCTATAGTGAGTCGTATTACAATTCACTGGCCGTCGTTTTA
CAACGTCGTGACTGGGAAAACCCTGGCGTTACCCAACTTAATCGCCTTGCAGCACATCCCCCTTTCGCCA
GCTGGCGTAATAGCGAAGAGGCCCGCACCGATCGCCCTTCCCAACAGTTGTGCAGCCTGAATGGCGAATG
GACGCGCCCTGTAGCGGCGCATTAA
