>Addgene plasmid #82375 | pCas2D | addgene partial sequence | sequence record 158972 | dCas9-R1 5'-TTTCAACCAATTGGCGTTTG-3'
TCAAACCTCCACGTTCAGCTTTCGTTAAATTATCAAACTTACGTTGAGTGATTAACTTGGCGTTTAGAAG
TTGTCTCCAATAGTTTTTCATCTTTTTGACTACTTCTTCACTTGGAACGTTATCCGATTTACCACGATTT
TTATCAGAACGCGTTAAGACCTTATTGTCTATTGAATCGTCTTTAAGGAAACTTTGTGGAACAATGGCAT
CGACATCATAATCACTTAAACGATTAATATCTAATTCTTGGTCCACATACATGTCTCTTCCATTTTGGAG
ATAATAGAGATAGAGCTTTTCATTTTGCAATTGAGTATTTTCAACAGGATGCTCTTTAAGAATCTGACTT
CCTAATTCTTTGATACCTTCTTCGATTCGTTTCATACGCTCTCGCGAATTTTTCTGGCCCTTTTGAGTTG
TCTGATTTTCACGTGCCATTTCAATAACGATATTTTCTGGCTTATGCCGCCCCATTACTTTGACCAATTC
ATCAACAACTTTTACAGTCTGTAAAATACCTTTTTTAATAGCAGGGCTACCAGCTAAATTTGCAATATGT
TCATGTAAACTATCGCCTTGTCCAGACACTTGTGCTTTTTGAATGTCTTCTTTAAATGTCAAACTATCAT
CATGGATCAGCTGCATAAAATTGCGATTGGCAAAACCATCTGATTTCAAAAAATCTAATATTGTTTTGCC
AGATTGCTTATCCCTAATACCATTAATCAATTTTCGAGACAAACGTCCCCAACCAGTATAACGGCGACGT
TTAAGCTGTTTCATCACCTTATCATCAAAGAGGTGAGCATATGTTTTAAGTCTTTCCTCAATCATCTCCC
TATCTTCAAATAAGGTCAATGTTAAA
