>Addgene plasmid #82375 | pCas2D | addgene partial sequence | sequence record 158973 | Tet-R 5'-GGCGAGTTTACGGGTTGTTA-3'
AGCAGCTCTAATGCGCTGTTAATCACTTTACTTTTATCTAATCTGGACATCTAGTATTTCTCCTCTTTCT
CTAGTAGCTAGCATAATCCCTAGGACTGAGCTAGCCATCAGGTTAACAAAAAAGCAGGAATATCCCTATC
AGTGATAGACAGACATCCCTATCAGTGATAGAGTATAAAGTTAACTGTGGGATTGCAAAAGGAGCTCCCA
ACTCATAAAGTCAAGTAGGACGTTAATTCCATGGATAAGAAATACTCAATAGGCTTAGCTATCGGCACAA
ATAGCGTCGGATGGGCGGTGATCACTGATGAATATAAGGTTCCGTCTAAAAAGTTCAAGGTTCTGGGAAA
TACAGACCGCCACAGTATCAAAAAAAATCTTATAGGGGCTCTTTTATTTGACAGTGGAGAGACAGCGGAA
GCGACTCGTCTCAAACGGACAGCTCGTAGAAGGTATACACGTCGGAAGAATCGTATTTGTTATCTACAGG
AGATTTTTTCAAATGAGATGGCGAAAGTAGATGATAGTTTCTTTCATCGACTTGAAGAGTCTTTTTTGGT
GGAAGAAGACAAGAAGCATGAACGTCATCCTATTTTTGGAAATATAGTAGATGAAGTTGCTTATCATGAG
AAATATCCAACTATCTATCATCTGCGAAAAAAATTGGTAGATTCTACTGATAAAGCGGATTTGCGCTTAA
TCTATTTGGCCTTAGCGCATATGATTAAGTTTCGTGGTCATTTTTTGATTGAGGGAGATTTAAATCCTGA
TAATAGTGATGTGGACAAACTATTTATCCAGTTGGTACAAACCTACAATCAATTATTTGAAGAAAACCCT
ATTAACGCAAGTGGAGTAGATGCTAAAGCGATTCTTTCTGCACGATTGAGTAAATC
